Addgene plasmid #51558: pBAD24-sfGFPx1
Purpose: Superfolder GFP ORF cloned into pBAD24 for expression in E. coli
Depositing lab: Sankar Adhya & Francisco Malagon. Depositing organization: National Cancer Institute (NCI). Publication: RNase III is required for localization to the nucleoid of the 5' pre-rRNA leader and for optimal induction of rRNA synthesis in E. coli. Malagon F. RNA. 2013 Sep;19(9):1200-7. doi: 10.1261/rna.038588.113. Epub 2013 Jul 26. PubMed 23893733.
Backbone
  Vector backbone: pBAD24
  Vector type: Bacterial Expression
Growth in bacteria
  Bacterial resistance: Ampicillin, 100 μg/mL
  Growth temperature: 37°C
  Growth strain: DH5alpha
  Growth instructions: Maintained in DH5alpha, assayed in MG1655 or BW25113 after retransformation (fluorescence intensity for this plasmid is background dependent).
  Copy number: High Copy
Gene/Insert
  Gene/Insert name: superfolder GFP
  Species: Synthetic
Resource information
  A portion of this plasmid was derived from a plasmid made by: Cloned by Gene Synthesis (Excellgen, Rockville,MD) for our lab
Terms and licenses: Academic/Nonprofit Terms; Industry Terms: Not Available to Industry
How to cite: pBAD24-sfGFPx1 was a gift from Sankar Adhya & Francisco Malagon (Addgene plasmid # 51558 ; http://n2t.net/addgene:51558 ; RRID:Addgene_51558)
