[The description below was written by a language model from this plasmid's Addgene catalogue record and pLannotate feature annotations shown in this document.]
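Description:
pBAD24-sfGFPx1 is a 5,228 bp bacterial expression plasmid in which a synthetic superfolder GFP open reading frame has been placed in the pBAD24 backbone for arabinose-inducible expression in E. coli. It replicates from a ColE1/pMB1-type origin and is listed as high copy. Selection is by ampicillin through the bla (β-lactamase) gene driven by its own promoter. An f1 phage origin is also present, which in principle allows single-stranded DNA production with helper phage. The annotation picks up short fragments of the pBR322 bom site, rop, the tetracycline resistance gene and the tet promoter. These are non-functional leftovers of the backbone's pBR322 ancestry, and only ampicillin resistance is recorded.

The expression cassette follows the standard pBAD layout. The araC regulator is encoded on the reverse strand and transcribed divergently from the araBAD promoter, which it represses in the absence of L-arabinose and activates when the sugar is present. This gives tunable, inducible control of the downstream gene. Superfolder GFP, a variant engineered to fold robustly even in unfavourable contexts, sits directly downstream of the promoter. It is followed by a segment of the rrnB operon containing the 5S rRNA sequence and the T1 and T2 terminators, which stop transcription before the resistance gene. No tags or fusion partners are annotated.

The stated purpose is simply expression of sfGFP in E. coli, making the plasmid useful as an inducible fluorescent reporter or control. The depositors note that fluorescence intensity depends on the host background, and that the plasmid was maintained in a cloning strain but assayed in strains such as MG1655 or BW25113.
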