Features (pLannotate 1.2.2; 14 found; start..end, strand, type, name):
     96..974     -  CDS            araC: L-arabinose regulatory protein; araC
   1001..1285    +  promoter       araBAD promoter: araBAD; promoter of the L-arabinose operon of E. coli; the araC regulatory gene is transcribed in the opposite direction (Guzman et al., 1995)
   1321..2034    +  CDS            superfolder GFP: GFP variant that folds robustly even when fused to poorly folded proteins (Pédelacq et al., 2006)
   2136..2251    +  ncRNA          5S rRNA: Accession: RF00001 - 5S ribosomal RNA
   2255..2341    +  terminator     rrnB T1 terminator: Escherichia coli rrnB; transcription terminator T1 from the E. coli rrnB gene
   2433..2460    +  terminator     rrnB T2 terminator: transcription terminator T2 from the E. coli rrnB gene
   2479..2570    +  promoter       AmpR promoter: bla
   2571..3431    +  CDS            AmpR: β-lactamase; bla; confers resistance to ampicillin, carbenicillin, and related antibiotics
   3473..3928    +  rep_origin     f1 ori (sequence partly withheld): f1 bacteriophage origin of replication; arrow indicates direction of (+) strand synthesis
   4039..4627    +  rep_origin     ori: high-copy-number ColE1/pMB1/pBR322/pUC origin of replication
   4813..4864    -  misc_feature   bom (fragment): basis of mobility region from pBR322
   4980..5020    -  CDS            rop (fragment): Rop protein, which maintains plasmids at low copy number; rop
   5019..5206    -  CDS            TcR (fragment): tetracycline efflux protein; tet; confers resistance to tetracycline
   5216..6       +  promoter       tet promoter (fragment) (across the origin): E. coli promoter for tetracycline efflux protein gene
>Addgene plasmid #51558 | pBAD24-sfGFPx1 | depositor full sequence | sequence record 78830 | pBAD24-sfGFPx1 sequence 5228 bps
ATCGATGCATAATGTGCCTGTCAAATGGACGAAGCAGGGATTCTGCAAACCCTATGCTACTCCGTCAAGC
CGTCAATTGTCTGATTCGTTACCAATTATGACAACTTGACGGCTACATCATTCACTTTTTCTTCACAACC
GGCACGGAACTCGCTCGGGCTGGCCCCGGTGCATTTTTTAAATACCCGCGAGAAATAGAGTTGATCGTCA
AAACCAACATTGCGACCGACGGTGGCGATAGGCATCCGGGTGGTGCTCAAAAGCAGCTTCGCCTGGCTGA
TACGTTGGTCCTCGCGCCAGCTTAAGACGCTAATCCCTAACTGCTGGCGGAAAAGATGTGACAGACGCGA
CGGCGACAAGCAAACATGCTGTGCGACGCTGGCGATATCAAAATTGCTGTCTGCCAGGTGATCGCTGATG
TACTGACAAGCCTCGCGTACCCGATTATCCATCGGTGGATGGAGCGACTCGTTAATCGCTTCCATGCGCC
GCAGTAACAATTGCTCAAGCAGATTTATCGCCAGCAGCTCCGAATAGCGCCCTTCCCCTTGCCCGGCGTT
AATGATTTGCCCAAACAGGTCGCTGAAATGCGGCTGGTGCGCTTCATCCGGGCGAAAGAACCCCGTATTG
GCAAATATTGACGGCCAGTTAAGCCATTCATGCCAGTAGGCGCGCGGACGAAAGTAAACCCACTGGTGAT
ACCATTCGCGAGCCTCCGGATGACGACCGTAGTGATGAATCTCTCCTGGCGGGAACAGCAAAATATCACC
CGGTCGGCAAACAAATTCTCGTCCCTGATTTTTCACCACCCCCTGACCGCGAATGGTGAGATTGAGAATA
TAACCTTTCATTCCCAGCGGTCGGTCGATAAAAAAATCGAGATAACCGTTGGCCTCAATCGGCGTTAAAC
CCGCCACCAGATGGGCATTAAACGAGTATCCCGGCAGCAGGGGATCATTTTGCGCTTCAGCCATACTTTT
CATACTCCCGCCATTCAGAGAAGAAACCAATTGTCCATATTGCATCAGACATTGCCGTCACTGCGTCTTT
TACTGGCTCTTCTCGCTAACCAAACCGGTAACCCCGCTTATTAAAAGCATTCTGTAACAAAGCGGGACCA
AAGCCATGACAAAAACGCGTAACAAAAGTGTCTATAATCACGGCAGAAAAGTCCACATTGATTATTTGCA
CGGCGTCACACTTTGCTATGCCATAGCATTTTTATCCATAAGATTAGCGGATCCTACCTGACGCTTTTTA
TCGCAACTCTCTACTGTTTCTCCATACCCGTTTTTTTGGGCTAGCAGGAGGAATTCGCCAATGCGTAAAG
GCGAAGAGCTGTTCACTGGTGTCGTCCCTATTCTGGTGGAACTGGATGGTGATGTCAACGGTCATAAGTT
TTCCGTGCGTGGCGAGGGTGAAGGTGACGCAACTAATGGTAAACTGACGCTGAAGTTCATCTGTACTACT
GGTAAACTGCCGGTACCTTGGCCGACTCTGGTAACGACGCTGACTTATGGTGTTCAGTGCTTTGCTCGTT
ATCCGGACCATATGAAGCAGCATGACTTCTTCAAGTCCGCCATGCCGGAAGGCTATGTGCAGGAACGCAC
GATTTCCTTTAAGGATGACGGCACGTACAAAACGCGTGCGGAAGTGAAATTTGAAGGCGATACCCTGGTA
AACCGCATTGAGCTGAAAGGCATTGACTTTAAAGAAGACGGCAATATCCTGGGCCATAAGCTGGAATACA
ATTTTAACAGCCACAATGTTTACATCACCGCCGATAAACAAAAAAATGGCATTAAAGCGAATTTTAAAAT
TCGCCACAACGTGGAGGATGGCAGCGTGCAGCTGGCTGATCACTACCAGCAAAACACTCCAATCGGTGAT
GGTCCTGTTCTGCTGCCAGACAATCACTATCTGAGCACGCAAAGCGTTCTGTCTAAAGATCCGAACGAGA
AACGCGATCATATGGTTCTGCTGGAGTTCGTAACCGCAGCGGGCATCACGCATGGTATGGATGAACTGTA
CAAATGATGACCCGGGAAGCTTGGCTGTTTTGGCGGATGAGAGAAGATTTTCAGCCTGATACAGATTAAA
TCAGAACGCAGAAGCGGTCTGATAAAACAGAATTTGCCTGGCGGCAGTAGCGCGGTGGTCCCACCTGACC
CCATGCCGAACTCAGAAGTGAAACGCCGTAGCGCCGATGGTAGTGTGGGGTCTCCCCATGCGAGAGTAGG
GAACTGCCAGGCATCAAATAAAACGAAAGGCTCAGTCGAAAGACTGGGCCTTTCGTTTTATCTGTTGTTT
GTCGGTGAACGCTCTCCTGAGTAGGACAAATCCGCCGGGAGCGGATTTGAACGTTGCGAAGCAACGGCCC
GGAGGGTGGCGGGCAGGACGCCCGCCATAAACTGCCAGGCATCAAATTAAGCAGAAGGCCATCCTGACGG
ATGGCCTTTTTGCGTTTCTACAAACTCTTTTGTTTATTTTTCTAAATACATTCAAATATGTATCCGCTCA
TGAGACAATAACCCTGATAAATGCTTCAATAATATTGAAAAAGGAAGAGTATGAGTATTCAACATTTCCG
TGTCGCCCTTATTCCCTTTTTTGCGGCATTTTGCCTTCCTGTTTTTGCTCACCCAGAAACGCTGGTGAAA
GTAAAAGATGCTGAAGATCAGTTGGGTGCACGAGTGGGTTACATCGAACTGGATCTCAACAGCGGTAAGA
TCCTTGAGAGTTTTCGCCCCGAAGAACGTTTTCCAATGATGAGCACTTTTAAAGTTCTGCTATGTGGCGC
GGTATTATCCCGTGTTGACGCCGGGCAAGAGCAACTCGGTCGCCGCATACACTATTCTCAGAATGACTTG
GTTGAGTACTCACCAGTCACAGAAAAGCATCTTACGGATGGCATGACAGTAAGAGAATTATGCAGTGCTG
CCATAACCATGAGTGATAACACTGCGGCCAACTTACTTCTGACAACGATCGGAGGACCGAAGGAGCTAAC
CGCTTTTTTGCACAACATGGGGGATCATGTAACTCGCCTTGATCGTTGGGAACCGGAGCTGAATGAAGCC
ATACCAAACGACGAGCGTGACACCACGATGCCTGTAGCAATGGCAACAACGTTGCGCAAACTATTAACTG
GCGAACTACTTACTCTAGCTTCCCGGCAACAATTAATAGACTGGATGGAGGCGGATAAAGTTGCAGGACC
ACTTCTGCGCTCGGCCCTTCCGGCTGGCTGGTTTATTGCTGATAAATCTGGAGCCGGTGAGCGTGGGTCT
CGCGGTATCATTGCAGCACTGGGGCCAGATGGTAAGCCCTCCCGTATCGTAGTTATCTACACGACGGGGA
GTCAGGCAACTATGGATGAACGAAATAGACAGATCGCTGAGATAGGTGCCTCACTGATTAAGCATTGGTA
ACTGTCAGACCAAGTTTACTCATATATACTTTAGATTGATT
[125 nt withheld, positions 3472-3596]
C
[141 nt withheld, positions 3598-3738]
CCTTTGACGTTGGAGTCCACGTTCTTTAATAGTGGACTCTTGTTCCAAACTTGAACAACACTCAACCCTA
TCTCGGGCTATTCTTTTGATTTATAAGGGATTTTGCCGATTTCGGCCTATTGGTTAAAAAATGAGCTGAT
TTAACAAAAATTTAACGCGAATTTTAACAAAATATTAACGTTTACAATTTAAAAGGATCTAGGTGAAGAT
CCTTTTTGATAATCTCATGACCAAAATCCCTTAACGTGAGTTTTCGTTCCACTGAGCGTCAGACCCCGTA
GAAAAGATCAAAGGATCTTCTTGAGATCCTTTTTTTCTGCGCGTAATCTGCTGCTTGCAAACAAAAAAAC
CACCGCTACCAGCGGTGGTTTGTTTGCCGGATCAAGAGCTACCAACTCTTTTTCCGAAGGTAACTGGCTT
CAGCAGAGCGCAGATACCAAATACTGTCCTTCTAGTGTAGCCGTAGTTAGGCCACCACTTCAAGAACTCT
GTAGCACCGCCTACATACCTCGCTCTGCTAATCCTGTTACCAGTGGCTGCTGCCAGTGGCGATAAGTCGT
GTCTTACCGGGTTGGACTCAAGACGATAGTTACCGGATAAGGCGCAGCGGTCGGGCTGAACGGGGGGTTC
GTGCACACAGCCCAGCTTGGAGCGAACGACCTACACCGAACTGAGATACCTACAGCGTGAGCTATGAGAA
AGCGCCACGCTTCCCGAAGGGAGAAAGGCGGACAGGTATCCGGTAAGCGGCAGGGTCGGAACAGGAGAGC
GCACGAGGGAGCTTCCAGGGGGAAACGCCTGGTATCTTTATAGTCCTGTCGGGTTTCGCCACCTCTGACT
TGAGCGTCGATTTTTGTGATGCTCGTCAGGGGGGCGGAGCCTATGGAAAAACGCCAGCAACGCGGCCTTT
TTACGGTTCCTGGCCTTTTGCTGGCCTTTTGCTCACATGTTCTTTCCTGCGTTATCCCCTGATTCTGTGG
ATAACCGTATTACCGCCTTTGAGTGAGCTGATACCGCTCGCCGCAGCCGAACGACCGAGCGCAGCGAGTC
AGTGAGCGAGGAAGCGGAAGAGCGCCTGATGCGGTATTTTCTCCTTACGCATCTGTGCGGTATTTCACAC
CGCATAGGGTCATGGCTGCGCCCCGACACCCGCCAACACCCGCTGACGCGCCCTGACGGGCTTGTCTGCT
CCCGGCATCCGCTTACAGACAAGCTGTGACCGTCTCCGGGAGCTGCATGTGTCAGAGGTTTTCACCGTCA
TCACCGAAACGCGCGAGGCAGCAAGGAGATGGCGCCCAACAGTCCCCCGGCCACGGGGCCTGCCACCATA
CCCACGCCGAAACAAGCGCTCATGAGCCCGAAGTGGCGAGCCCGATCTTCCCCATCGGTGATGTCGGCGA
TATAGGCGCCAGCAACCGCACCTGTGGCGCCGGTGATGCCGGCCACGATGCGTCCGGCGTAGAGGATCTG
CTCATGTTTGACAGCTTATC
