>Addgene plasmid #51558 | pBAD24-sfGFPx1 | addgene partial sequence | sequence record 80974 | pBAD-F 5'-ATGCCATAGCATTTTTATCC-3'
TCGCAACTCTCTACTGTTTCTCCATACCCGTTTTTTTGGGCTAGCAGGAGGAATTCGCCAATGCGTAAAG
GCGAAGAGCTGTTCACTGGTGTCGTCCCTATTCTGGTGGAACTGGATGGTGATGTCAACGGTCATAAGTT
TTCCGTGCGTGGCGAGGGTGAAGGTGACGCAACTAATGGTAAACTGACGCTGAAGTTCATCTGTACTACT
GGTAAACTGCCGGTACCTTGGCCGACTCTGGTAACGACGCTGACTTATGGTGTTCAGTGCTTTGCTCGTT
ATCCGGACCATATGAAGCAGCATGACTTCTTCAAGTCCGCCATGCCGGAAGGCTATGTGCAGGAACGCAC
GATTTCCTTTAAGGATGACGGCACGTACAAAACGCGTGCGGAAGTGAAATTTGAAGGCGATACCCTGGTA
AACCGCATTGAGCTGAAAGGCATTGACTTTAAAGAAGACGGCAATATCCTGGGCCATAAGCTGGAATACA
ATTTTAACAGCCACAATGTTTACATCACCGCCGATAAACAAAAAAATGGCATTAAAGCGAATTTTAAAAT
TCGCCACAACGTGGAGGATGGCAGCGTGCAGCTGGCTGATCACTACCAGCAAAACACTCCAATCGGTGAT
GGTCCTGTTCTGCTGCCAGACAATCACTATCTGAGCACGCAAAGCGTTCTGTCTAAAGATCCGAACGAGA
AACGCGATCATATGGTTCTGCTGGAGTTCGTAACCGCAGCGGGCATCACGCATGGTATGGATGAACTGTA
CAAATGATGACCCGGGAAGCTTGGCTGTTTTGGCGGATGAGAGAAGATTTTCAGCCTGATACAGATTAAA
TCAGAACGCAGAAGCGGTCTGATAAAACAGAATTTGCCTGGCGGCAGTAGCGCGGTGGTCCCACCTGACC
CC
